>Addgene plasmid #171890 | pStA0::SPLc25-RBSc48 | addgene full sequence | sequence record 354750 | Addgene NGS Result
AAAACGAAAGGCCCAGTCTTTCGACTGAGCCTTTCGTTTTATTTGATGCCCGAAAGGGCCTCGTGATACG
CCTATTTTTATAGGTTAATGTCATGATAATAATGGTTTCTTAGACGTCAGGTGGCACTTTTCGGGGAAAT
GTGCGCGGAACCCCTATTTGTTTATTTTTCTAAATACATTCAAATATGTATCCGCTCATGAGACAATAAC
CCTGATAAATGCTTCAATAATATTGAAAAAGGAAGAGTATGAGTATTCAACATTTCCGTGTCGCCCTTAT
TCCCTTTTTTGCGGCATTTTGCCTTCCTGTTTTTGCTCACCCAGAAACGCTGGTGAAAGTAAAAGATGCT
GAAGATCAGTTGGGTGCACGAGTGGGTTACATCGAACTGGATCTCAACAGCGGTAAGATCCTTGAGAGTT
TTCGCCCCGAAGAACGTTTTCCAATGATGAGCACTTTTAAAGTTCTGCTATGTGGCGCGGTATTATCCCG
TATTGACGCCGGGCAAGAGCAACTCGGTCGCCGCATACACTATTCTCAGAATGACTTGGTTGAGTACTCA
CCAGTCACAGAAAAGCATCTTACGGATGGCATGACAGTAAGAGAATTATGCAGTGCTGCCATAACCATGA
GTGATAACACTGCGGCCAACTTACTTCTGACAACGATCGGAGGACCGAAGGAGCTAACCGCTTTTTTGCA
CAACATGGGGGATCATGTAACTCGCCTTGATCGTTGGGAACCGGAGCTGAATGAAGCCATACCAAACGAC
GAGCGTGACACCACGATGCCTGTAGCAATGGCAACAACGTTGCGCAAACTATTAACTGGCGAACTACTTA
CTCTAGCTTCCCGGCAACAATTAATAGACTGGATGGAGGCGGATAAAGTTGCAGGACCACTTCTGCGCTC
GGCCCTTCCGGCTGGCTGGTTTATTGCTGATAAATCTGGAGCCGGTGAGCGTGGGTCCCGCGGTATCATT
GCAGCACTGGGGCCAGATGGTAAGCCCTCCCGTATCGTAGTTATCTACACGACGGGGAGTCAGGCAACTA
TGGATGAACGAAATAGACAGATCGCTGAGATAGGTGCCTCACTGATTAAGCATTGGTAACTGTCAGACCA
AGTTTACTCATATATACTTTAGATTGATTTAAAACTTCATTTTTAATTTAAAAGGATCTAGGTGAAGATC
CTTTTTGATAATCTCATGACCAAAATCCCTTAACGTGAGTTTTCGTTCCACTGAGCGTCAGACCCCGTAG
AAAAGATCAAAGGATCTTCTTGAGATCCTTTTTTTCTGCGCGTAATCTGCTGCTTGCAAACAAAAAAACC
ACCGCTACCAGCGGTGGTTTGTTTGCCGGATCAAGAGCTACCAACTCTTTTTCCGAAGGTAACTGGCTTC
AGCAGAGCGCAGATACCAAATACTGTTCTTCTAGTGTAGCCGTAGTTAGGCCACCACTTCAAGAACTCTG
TAGCACCGCCTACATACCTCGCTCTGCTAATCCTGTTACCAGTGGCTGCTGCCAGTGGCGATAAGTCGTG
TCTTACCGGGTTGGACTCAAGACGATAGTTACCGGATAAGGCGCAGCGGTCGGGCTGAACGGGGGGTTCG
TGCACACAGCCCAGCTTGGAGCGAACGACCTACACCGAACTGAGATACCTACAGCGTGAGCTATGAGAAA
GCGCCACGCTTCCCGAAGGGAGAAAGGCGGACAGGTATCCGGTAAGCGGCAGGGTCGGAACAGGAGAGCG
CACGAGGGAGCTTCCAGGGGGAAACGCCTGGTATCTTTATAGTCCTGTCGGGTTTCGCCACCTCTGACTT
GAGCGTCGATTTTTGTGATGCTCGTCAGGGGGGCGGAGCCTATGGAAAAACGCCAGCAACGCGGCCTTTT
TACGGTTCCTGGCCTTTTGCTGGCCTTTTGCTCACATGTTCTTTCCTGCGTTATCCCCTGATTCTGTGGA
TAACCGTATTACCGCCTTTGAGTGAGCTGATACCGCTCGCCGCAGCCGAACGACCGAGCGCCTTGGACTC
CTGTTGATAGATCCAGTAATGACCTCAGAACTCCATCTGGATTTGTTCAGAACGCTCGGTTGCCGCCGGG
CGTTTTTTATTGGTGAGAATCCAGTGTGGCTCTTCACAGCCACGAAAAATTGACAAGCACTCTGCGCTCT
GATATAATTAAGGTAGTGTGTTCCAAGAGAAAGGAGGTATCTGATGTGAAGAGCGTAAGACCTCTAGGGC
GGCGGATTTGTCCTACTCAGGAGAGCGTTCACCGACAAACAACAGAT
Features (pLannotate 1.2.2; 5 found; start..end, strand, type, name):
    144..248     +  promoter       AmpR promoter: bla
    249..1109    +  CDS            AmpR: β-lactamase; bla; confers resistance to ampicillin, carbenicillin, and related antibiotics
   1280..1868    +  rep_origin     ori: high-copy-number ColE1/pMB1/pBR322/pUC origin of replication
   2026..2120    +  terminator     lambda t0 terminator: transcription terminator from phage lambda
   2246..45      -  terminator     rrnB T1 terminator (across the origin): Escherichia coli rrnB; transcription terminator T1 from the E. coli rrnB gene
