[The description below was written by a language model from this plasmid's Addgene catalogue record and pLannotate feature annotations shown in this document.]
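Description:
pStA0::SPLc25-RBSc48 is a small (about 2.3 kb) synthetic biology part-storage plasmid built on the pStA0 backbone. It carries a synthetic promoter (SPLc25) paired with a synthetic ribosome-binding site (RBSc48). It is propagated in E. coli as a high-copy plasmid through a ColE1/pUC-type origin of replication. Selection is with ampicillin, conferred by a β-lactamase gene expressed from its native bla promoter. There is no other marker, no reporter and no annotated protein-coding payload, as expected for a plasmid whose cargo is purely regulatory.

The automated annotation does not pick up the SPLc25 promoter or RBSc48 as named features, which is unsurprising for short synthetic sequences absent from standard feature databases. Their exact position is therefore not given in the record. The table does show two transcription terminators, lambda t0 and rrnB T1 (the latter spanning the numbering origin on the opposite strand). These bracket a short unannotated region of roughly 125 nt, and a second unannotated stretch lies between rrnB T1 and the bla promoter. The insert probably sits in one of these gaps, with the terminators insulating it from read-through transcription, but this is an inference rather than a recorded fact.

According to the catalogue entry, the plasmid belongs to a combinatorial assembly platform developed for engineering genetically stable metabolic pathways in cyanobacteria. In that context it most likely serves as a source of a defined expression-control element to be combined with coding sequences in later assemblies. The record gives no details of the cloning method, of the strength of the promoter or RBS, or of the destination vectors.
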