Addgene plasmid #171890: pStA0::SPLc25-RBSc48
Purpose: Promoter SPLc25 and RBSc48 in pStA0
Depositing lab: John Heap. Depositing organization: Imperial College London. Publication: Combinatorial assembly platform enabling engineering of genetically stable metabolic pathways in cyanobacteria. Taylor GM, Hitchcock A, Heap JT. Nucleic Acids Res. 2021 Dec 2;49(21):e123. doi: 10.1093/nar/gkab791. PubMed 34554258.
Backbone
  Vector backbone: pStA0
  Vector type: Synthetic Biology
Growth in bacteria
  Bacterial resistance: Ampicillin, 100 μg/mL
  Growth temperature: 37°C
  Growth strain: DH5alpha
  Copy number: High Copy
Gene/Insert
  Gene/Insert name: Promoter SPLc25 and RBSc48
  Species: Synthetic
  Mutation: N/A
  Cloning method: Unknown
Terms and licenses: Academic/Nonprofit Terms; Industry Terms: Not Available to Industry
Depositor comments: Please visit https://www.biorxiv.org/content/10.1101/2020.03.11.983833v1 for bioRxiv preprint.
How to cite: pStA0::SPLc25-RBSc48 was a gift from John Heap (Addgene plasmid # 171890 ; http://n2t.net/addgene:171890 ; RRID:Addgene_171890)
